>Addgene plasmid #201681 | pLenti-hSFTPCpromoter(2kb)-EGFP-EF1a-TagRFP | addgene full sequence | sequence record 397382 | Addgene NGS Result
TGGAAGGGCTAATTCACTCCCAAAGAAGACAAGATATCCTTGATCTGTGGATCTACCACACACAAGGCTA
CTTCCCTGATTAGCAGAACTACACACCAGGGCCAGGGGTCAGATATCCACTGACCTTTGGATGGTGCTAC
AAGCTAGTACCAGTTGAGCCAGATAAGGTAGAAGAGGCCAATAAAGGAGAGAACACCAGCTTGTTACACC
CTGTGAGCCTGCATGGGATGGATGACCCGGAGAGAGAAGTGTTAGAGTGGAGGTTTGACAGCCGCCTAGC
ATTTCATCACGTGGCCCGAGAGCTGCATCCGGAGTACTTCAAGAACTGCTGATATCGAGCTTGCTACAAG
GGACTTTCCGCTGGGGACTTTCCAGGGAGGCGTGGCCTGGGCGGGACTGGGGAGTGGCGAGCCCTCAGAT
CCTGCATATAAGCAGCTGCTTTTTGCCTGTACTGGGTCTCTCTGGTTAGACCAGATCTGAGCCTGGGAGC
TCTCTGGCTAACTAGGGAACCCACTGCTTAAGCCTCAATAAAGCTTGCCTTGAGTGCTTCAAGTAGTGTG
TGCCCGTCTGTTGTGTGACTCTGGTAACTAGAGATCCCTCAGACCCTTTTAGTCAGTGTGGAAAATCTCT
AGCAGTGGCGCCCGAACAGGGACTTGAAAGCGAAAGGGAAACCAGAGGAGCTCTCTCGACGCAGGACTCG
GCTTGCTGAAGCGCGCACGGCAAGAGGCGAGGGGCGGCGACTGGTGAGTACGCCAAAAATTTTGACTAGC
GGAGGCTAGAAGGAGAGAGATGGGTGCGAGAGCGTCAGTATTAAGCGGGGGAGAATTAGATCGCGATGGG
AAAAAATTCGGTTAAGGCCAGGGGGAAAGAAAAAATATAAATTAAAACATATAGTATGGGCAAGCAGGGA
GCTAGAACGATTCGCAGTTAATCCTGGCCTGTTAGAAACATCAGAAGGCTGTAGACAAATACTGGGACAG
CTACAACCATCCCTTCAGACAGGATCAGAAGAACTTAGATCATTATATAATACAGTAGCAACCCTCTATT
GTGTGCATCAAAGGATAGAGATAAAAGACACCAAGGAAGCTTTAGACAAGATAGAGGAAGAGCAAAACAA
AAGTAAGACCACCGCACAGCAAGCGGCCGGCCGCTGATCTTCAGACCTGGAGGAGGAGATATGAGGGACA
ATTGGAGAAGTGAATTATATAAATATAAAGTAGTAAAAATTGAACCATTAGGAGTAGCACCCACCAAGGC
AAAGAGAAGAGTGGTGCAGAGAGAAAAAAGAGCAGTGGGAATAGGAGCTTTGTTCCTTGGGTTCTTGGGA
GCAGCAGGAAGCACTATGGGCGCAGCGTCAATGACGCTGACGGTACAGGCCAGACAATTATTGTCTGGTA
TAGTGCAGCAGCAGAACAATTTGCTGAGGGCTATTGAGGCGCAACAGCATCTGTTGCAACTCACAGTCTG
GGGCATCAAGCAGCTCCAGGCAAGAATCCTGGCTGTGGAAAGATACCTAAAGGATCAACAGCTCCTGGGG
ATTTGGGGTTGCTCTGGAAAACTCATTTGCACCACTGCTGTGCCTTGGAATGCTAGTTGGAGTAATAAAT
CTCTGGAACAGATTTGGAATCACACGACCTGGATGGAGTGGGACAGAGAAATTAACAATTACACAAGCTT
AATACACTCCTTAATTGAAGAATCGCAAAACCAGCAAGAAAAGAATGAACAAGAATTATTGGAATTAGAT
AAATGGGCAAGTTTGTGGAATTGGTTTAACATAACAAATTGGCTGTGGTATATAAAATTATTCATAATGA
TAGTAGGAGGCTTGGTAGGTTTAAGAATAGTTTTTGCTGTACTTTCTATAGTGAATAGAGTTAGGCAGGG
ATATTCACCATTATCGTTTCAGACCCACCTCCCAACCCCGAGGGGACCCGACAGGCCCGAAGGAATAGAA
GAAGAAGGTGGAGAGAGAGACAGAGACAGATCCATTCGATTAGTGAACGGATCTCGACGGTATCGCCGAA
TTCACAAATGGCAGTATTCATCCACAATTTTAAAAGAAAAGGGGGGATTGGGGGGTACAGTGCAGGGGAA
AGAATAGTAGACATAATAGCAACAGACATACAAACTAAAGAATTACAAAAACAAATTACAAAAATTCAAA
ATTTTCGGGTTTATTACAGGGACAGCAGAGATCCAGTTTGGACTAGTCCATAGAGCCCACCGCATCCCCA
GCATGCCTGCTATTGTCTTCCCAATCCTCCCCCTTGCTGTCCTGCCCCACCCCACCCCCCAGAATAGAAT
GACACCTACTCAGACAATGCGATGCAATTTCCTCATTTTATTAGGAAAGGACAGTGGGAGTGGCACCTTC
CAGGGTCAAGGAAGGCACGGGGGAGGGGCAAACAACAGATGGCTGGCAACTAGAAGGCACAGTCGAGGCT
GATCAGCGAGCTCTAGAGCTCAATTAAGTTTGTGCCCCAGTTTGCTAGGGAGGTCGCAGTATCTGGCCAC
AGCCACCTCGTGCTGCTCGACGTAGGTCTCTTTGTCGGCCTCCTTGATTCTTTCCAGTCTGTGGTCCACA
TAGTAGACGCCGGGCATCTTGAGGTTCTTAGCGGGTTTCTTGGATCTGTATGTGGTCTTGAAGTTGCAGA
TCAGGTGGCCCCCGCCCACGAGCTTCAGGGCCATGTCGCTTCTGCCTTCCAGGCCGCCGTCAGCGGGGTA
CAGCATCTCGGTGTTGGCCTCCCAGCCGAGTGTTTTCTTCTGCATCACAGGGCCGTTGGATGGGAAGTTC
ACCCCTCTGATCTTGACGTTGTAGATGAGGCAGCCGTCCTGGAGGCTGGTGTCCTGGGTAGCGGTCAGCA
CGCCCCCGTCTTCGTATGTGGTGACTCTCTCCCATGTGAAGCCCTCAGGGAAGGACTGCTTAAAGAAGTC
GGGGATGCCCTGGGTGTGGTTGATGAAGGTTCTGCTGCCGTACATGAAGCTGGTAGCCAGGATGTCGAAG
GCGAAGGGGAGAGGGCCGCCCTCGACCACCTTGATTCTCATGGTCTGGGTGCCCTCGTAGGGCTTGCCTT
CGCCCTCGGATGTGCACTTGAAGTGGTGGTTGTTCACGGTGCCCTCCATGTACAGCTTCATGTGCATGTT
CTCCTTAATCAGCTCTTCGCCCTTAGACACCATGGTGGCGTTGGCTGCAGGTGTAGGCGCCGGTCACAGC
TTGGATCTGTAACGGCGCAGAACAGAAAACGAAACAAAGACGTAGAGTTGAGCAAGCAGGGTCAGGCAAA
GCGTGGAGAGCCGGCTGAGTCTAGGTAGGCTCCAAGGGAGCGCCGGACAAAGGCCCGGTCTCGACCTGAG
CTTTAAACTTACCTAGACGGCGGACGCAGTTCAGGAGGCACCACAGGCGGGAGGCGGCAGAACGCGACTC
AACCGGCGTGGATGGCGGCCTCAGGTAGGGCGGCGGGCGCGTGAAGGAGAGATGCGAGCCCCTCGAAGCT
TCAGCTGTGTTCTGGCGGCAAACCCGTTGCGAAAAAGAACGTTCACGGCGACTACTGCACTTATATACGG
TTCTCCCCCACCCTCGGGAAAAAGGCGGAGCCAGTACACGACATCACTTTCCCAGTTTACCCCGCGCCAC
CTTCTCTAGGCACCCGTTCAATTGCCGACCCCTCCCCCCAACTTCTCGGGGACTGTGGGCGATGTGCGCT
CTGCCCACTGACGGGCACCGGAGCGATCGCAGATCCTTGACTTAAATGCGGTATTTCTCGAGCATCTGTG
CGCATATGGTATTGCTAGCTCACAGTCCGGTCGACTCTAGAGGATCGATCCCCGGGTACCGAGCTCGAAT
TAGCGGCCACAGAGCTTGTGACAGCTACAGCCTAAGGGCAACAGGCAGGGGAGACCAAGGACCAGAAAGA
GCAGAGGCTTTTTCAAAGAAAGAGATCCCTCTCCCAGCACCCAGCGATGGCGGCAAACCCCACCCACAGT
GCCTGCTAAGAACAAGTCCCACGTGAGAACAACATGGCCCCCCGAGATGCCCACAGGGACCCCGAGATGC
CTGCAGTGCTTGGCTCTCCCGCTGGCCAGCTGCCCACCTGGCTCAGGCCCAGTACTCGTGAGTCAGCCGA
TCAATCCCAATGTTGCCAGGATGATGGGGGCGGGAGTAAGGGCCCTGGGGGAGGGCAGGGGTGGGCACTG
CAGGCGAGCTGTCTCCCACATCTGGCACCTGCACACAGCTGAGGCCGAGCTGAGAGGATGCTTCTGTGGG
CTCCCCCTCCTCCCGGCACCCCTCCCCTCCTTTCACTGTCCTAGGACACTCTCTGGCTGCTGGAGTCTTA
GGCAAATATTTAAAGGGGCAGCAAGGGGGTGAGGAGGGTGGTGGGAGCAAACACTTCCCTCCCTTTCTTC
CTCCCTGCGCTTCTCAGGGGCTCTCAGTTCAGATGCCATGCTGTTATGCAACCTTGGGGCTGAAGGCCCT
CCAGATGGAGAGGGGGACAGGGGAACCTGCCAGCTCATGACCGAAGGGCAGGGCCCAGGTGGGAGGGGGC
TGGGGCAGGGGACAGGAACTGGGGTGGCATGTTAAAGGACAGGAGGCTGGTTGGGCATGGTGGCTCACAC
CTGTAATCCTAGCACTTTAGGAGGCCGAGATCACTTGAGCCCAGGAGTTCAAGACCAGCCTGGGCAACAT
GGTGAAAACTCATCTCTATAAAACAAGCAAAAATTAGCTGGGCACAATGGCATGCACTGGTAGTCCCAGC
TACTTGGGATGCTGAGGTGTGAGGATCACCGGAGTCCAGGAGGTCAACGCTGCAGTGAGCAGTGATCTCG
CTACTGCATGCCAGCCTGGGTGATAAAGTGAGACCCTGTCTCACAACAAAACAAAACAAAACAAAACAAA
AGGATAGGAGGTTAAGGGAGCGAGCCCAGGCCTGGACTCTGCCACAGTCACCTGAGTTTAGAGGTGAAGG
GACTTTAGAGACCACCTGGCCCAAGGAGTGAAAGGGAACCTGAGAGAAAGGGTGAGCCAGCCCAAAGTCA
TTGGCAGATTTGACCTCGTAAATACATAGAGATGGCTTTGGGAAGGCACTAGGAAAGACAGAGAAAAGAG
AAGGAGACAGTCCTCAAAGCTGATCGTATTTGGGTGAGTATTATTCTCAGGGCAAATTTAGGATCAGAGG
ATGCAGAAAGGGGAGTCTAGAGGGGTAGAGTGTAGACCACAGGGTGAGTGAGCTGATTCGAGGATGGGGA
GACTGGGAGCCCACCAGTGACCAGAGCCAGCCCTGTTCAGGGCTGTCCGGGCAGAAGAAAGCAGTGTCAG
ACCTGGAATCTGCCATCAGCACAGCCTGCAATTGACAGACAAGCCCAGAGCAAAGAAGGAAGCACTGCAC
ATGAGTAAGAGCTTGCCACCAGTGGGGACAGAGTTTCCAGAATTAGGAAAATAATCACTGGGGGCAAGTT
TGAGGTTGGTACCAGATATGTGGGAGGAGGCAAGGTAAGGGAAAGAGTACTTGAAGTTGGAACTGGTCCT
TGCAGGGAAATGCACATTTATGAAACCCCGAAAACTGATGTCAAAGCACCTCCTGCCTTGGGCAGAGTCC
TCTCAGAGTCTACAGGTGCTGCCTCCAGAACCCTCTTCCTGGAGCGCATCCCTATGTATCTAGAAATTCT
GCTGGGAAATATGATGGTCAGACCCTTGGCCACCTGAAAGGTTCAGGGTGGTAGAAGAAAAAGGAAAGCC
ACAGGGCAGCAGGGGCAGGTGCCAGCAAGGAAGGCAGGCACGCCAGGAAGACACCCATGGTGAGAAGTGC
AGATGGCCCGAGGGCAAGTTTGCTCAACTCACCCAGGTTTGCTCTTGCTGGGGCCAAGAGGACTCATGTG
CCAGGGCCAAGGGCCCTTGGGGGCTCTCACAGGGGGCTTATCTGGGCTTCGGTTCTGGAGGGCCAGGAAC
AAACAGGCTTCAAAGCCAAGGGCTTGGCTGGCACACAGGGGGCTTGGTCCTTCACCTCTGTCCCCTCTCC
CTACGGACACATATAAGACCCTGGTCACACCTGGGAGAGGAGGAGAGGAGAGCATAGCACCTGCAGGGCC
GCCATGGTGAGCAAGGGCGAGGAGCTGTTCACCGGGGTGGTGCCCATCCTGGTCGAGCTGGACGGCGACG
TAAACGGCCACAAGTTCAGCGTGTCCGGCGAGGGCGAGGGCGATGCCACCTACGGCAAGCTGACCCTGAA
GTTCATCTGCACCACCGGCAAGCTGCCCGTGCCCTGGCCCACCCTCGTGACCACCCTGACCTACGGCGTG
CAGTGCTTCAGCCGCTACCCCGACCACATGAAGCAGCACGACTTCTTCAAGTCCGCCATGCCCGAAGGCT
ACGTCCAGGAGCGCACCATCTTCTTCAAGGACGACGGCAACTACAAGACCCGCGCCGAGGTGAAGTTCGA
GGGCGACACCCTGGTGAACCGCATCGAGCTGAAGGGCATCGACTTCAAGGAGGACGGCAACATCCTGGGG
CACAAGCTGGAGTACAACTACAACAGCCACAACGTCTATATCATGGCCGACAAGCAGAAGAACGGCATCA
AGGTGAACTTCAAGATCCGCCACAACATCGAGGACGGCAGCGTGCAGCTCGCCGACCACTACCAGCAGAA
CACCCCCATCGGCGACGGCCCCGTGCTGCTGCCCGACAACCACTACCTGAGCACCCAGTCCGCCCTGAGC
AAAGACCCCAACGAGAAGCGCGATCACATGGTCCTGCTGGAGTTCGTGACCGCCGCCGGGATCACTCTCG
GCATGGACGAGCTGTACAAGTAAGGATCCTAATCAACCTCTGGATTACAAAATTTGTGAAAGATTGACTG
GTATTCTTAACTATGTTGCTCCTTTTACGCTATGTGGATACGCTGCTTTAATGCCTTTGTATCATGCTAT
TGCTTCCCGTATGGCTTTCATTTTCTCCTCCTTGTATAAATCCTGGTTGCTGTCTCTTTATGAGGAGTTG
TGGCCCGTTGTCAGGCAACGTGGCGTGGTGTGCACTGTGTTTGCTGACGCAACCCCCACTGGTTGGGGCA
TTGCCACCACCTGTCAGCTCCTTTCCGGGACTTTCGCTTTCCCCCTCCCTATTGCCACGGCGGAACTCAT
CGCCGCCTGCCTTGCCCGCTGCTGGACAGGGGCTCGGCTGTTGGGCACTGACAATTCCGTGGTGTTGTCG
GGGAAATCATCGTCCTTTCCTTGGCTGCTCGCCTGTGTTGCCACCTGGATTCTGCGCGGGACGTCCTTCT
GCTACGTCCCTTCGGCCCTCAATCCAGCGGACCTTCCTTCCCGCGGCCTGCTGCCGGCTCTGCGGCCTCT
TCCGCGTCTTCGCCTTCGCCCTCAGACGAGTCGGATCTCCCTTTGGGCCGCCTCCCCGCCTGAGATCCTT
TAAGACCAATGACTTACAAGGCAGCTGTAGATCTTAGCCACTTTTTAAAAGAAAAGGGGGGACTGGAAGG
GCTAATTCACTCCCAACGAAGACAAGATCTGCTTTTTGCTTGTACTGGGTCTCTCTGGTTAGACCAGATC
TGAGCCTGGGAGCTCTCTGGCTAACTAGGGAACCCACTGCTTAAGCCTCAATAAAGCTTGCCTTGAGTGC
TTCAAGTAGTGTGTGCCCGTCTGTTGTGTGACTCTGGTAACTAGAGATCCCTCAGACCCTTTTAGTCAGT
GTGGAAAATCTCTAGCAGTAGTAGTTCATGTCATCTTATTATTCAGTATTTATAACTTGCAAAGAAATGA
ATATCAGAGAGTGAGAGGCCCGGGTTAATTAAGGAAAGGGCTAGATCATTCTTGAAGACGAAAGGGCCTC
GTGATACGCCTATTTTTATAGGTTAATGTCATGATAATAATGGTTTCTTAGACGTCAGGTGGCACTTTTC
GGGGAAATGTGCGCGGAACCCCTATTTGTTTATTTTTCTAAATACATTCAAATATGTATCCGCTCATGAG
ACAATAACCCTGATAAATGCTTCAATAATATTGAAAAAGGAAGAGTATGAGTATTCAACATTTCCGTGTC
GCCCTTATTCCCTTTTTTGCGGCATTTTGCCTTCCTGTTTTTGCTCACCCAGAAACGCTGGTGAAAGTAA
AAGATGCTGAAGATCAGTTGGGTGCACGAGTGGGTTACATCGAACTGGATCTCAACAGCGGTAAGATCCT
TGAGAGTTTTCGCCCCGAAGAACGTTTTCCAATGATGAGCACTTTTAAAGTTCTGCTATGTGGCGCGGTA
TTATCCCGTGTTGACGCCGGGCAAGAGCAACTCGGTCGCCGCATACACTATTCTCAGAATGACTTGGTTG
AGTACTCACCAGTCACAGAAAAGCATCTTACGGATGGCATGACAGTAAGAGAATTATGCAGTGCTGCCAT
AACCATGAGTGATAACACTGCGGCCAACTTACTTCTGACAACGATCGGAGGACCGAAGGAGCTAACCGCT
TTTTTGCACAACATGGGGGATCATGTAACTCGCCTTGATCGTTGGGAACCGGAGCTGAATGAAGCCATAC
CAAACGACGAGCGTGACACCACGATGCCTGTAGCAATGGCAACAACGTTGCGCAAACTATTAACTGGCGA
ACTACTTACTCTAGCTTCCCGGCAACAATTAATAGACTGGATGGAGGCGGATAAAGTTGCAGGACCACTT
CTGCGCTCGGCCCTTCCGGCTGGCTGGTTTATTGCTGATAAATCTGGAGCCGGTGAGCGTGGGTCTCGCG
GTATCATTGCAGCACTGGGGCCAGATGGTAAGCCCTCCCGTATCGTAGTTATCTACACGACGGGGAGTCA
GGCAACTATGGATGAACGAAATAGACAGATCGCTGAGATAGGTGCCTCACTGATTAAGCATTGGTAACTG
TCAGACCAAGTTTACTCATATATACTTTAGATTGATTTAAAACTTCATTTTTAATTTAAAAGGATCTAGG
TGAAGATCCTTTTTGATAATCTCATGACCAAAATCCCTTAACGTGAGTTTTCGTTCCACTGAGCGTCAGA
CCCCGTAGAAAAGATCAAAGGATCTTCTTGAGATCCTTTTTTTCTGCGCGTAATCTGCTGCTTGCAAACA
AAAAAACCACCGCTACCAGCGGTGGTTTGTTTGCCGGATCAAGAGCTACCAACTCTTTTTCCGAAGGTAA
CTGGCTTCAGCAGAGCGCAGATACCAAATACTGTTCTTCTAGTGTAGCCGTAGTTAGGCCACCACTTCAA
GAACTCTGTAGCACCGCCTACATACCTCGCTCTGCTAATCCTGTTACCAGTGGCTGCTGCCAGTGGCGAT
AAGTCGTGTCTTACCGGGTTGGACTCAAGACGATAGTTACCGGATAAGGCGCAGCGGTCGGGCTGAACGG
GGGGTTCGTGCACACAGCCCAGCTTGGAGCGAACGACCTACACCGAACTGAGATACCTACAGCGTGAGCT
ATGAGAAAGCGCCACGCTTCCCGAAGGGAGAAAGGCGGACAGGTATCCGGTAAGCGGCAGGGTCGGAACA
GGAGAGCGCACGAGGGAGCTTCCAGGGGGAAACGCCTGGTATCTTTATAGTCCTGTCGGGTTTCGCCACC
TCTGACTTGAGCGTCGATTTTTGTGATGCTCGTCAGGGGGGCGGAGCCTATGGAAAAACGCCAGCAACGC
GGCCTTTTTACGGTTCCTGGCCTTTTGCTGGCCTTTTGCTCACATGTTCTTTCCTGCGTTATCCCCTGAT
TCTGTGGATAACCGTATTACCGCCTTTGAGTGAGCTGATACCGCTCGCCGCAGCCGAACGACCGAGCGCA
GCGAGTCAGTGAGCGAGGAAGCGGAAGAGCGCCCAATACGCAAACCGCCTCTCCCCGCGCGTTGGCCGAT
TCATTAATGCAGCAAGCTCATGGCTGACTAATTTTTTTTATTTATGCAGAGGCCGAGGCCGCCTCGGCCT
CTGAGCTATTCCAGAAGTAGTGAGGAGGCTTTTTTGGAGGCCTAGGCTTTTGCAAAAAGCTCCCCGTGGC
ACGACAGGTTTCCCGACTGGAAAGCGGGCAGTGAGCGCAACGCAATTAATGTGAGTTAGCTCACTCATTA
GGCACCCCAGGCTTTACACTTTATGCTTCCGGCTCGTATGTTGTGTGGAATTGTGAGCGGATAACAATTT
CACACAGGAAACAGCTATGACATGATTACGAATTTCACAAATAAAGCATTTTTTTCACTGCATTCTAGTT
GTGGTTTGTCCAAACTCATCAATGTATCTTATCATGTCTGGATCAACTGGATAACTCAAGCTAACCAAAA
TCATCCCAAACTTCCCACCCCATACCCTATTACCACTGCCAATTACCTGTGGTTTCATTTACTCTAAACC
TGTGATTCCTCTGAATTATTTTCATTTTAAAGAAATTGTATTTGTTAAATATGTACTACAAACTTAGTAG
T
Features (pLannotate 1.2.2; 27 found; start..end, strand, type, name):
    377..634     +  LTR            5' LTR (truncated): truncated 5' long terminal repeat (LTR) from HIV-1
    681..806     +  misc_feature   HIV-1 Ψ: packaging signal of human immunodeficiency virus type 1
    790..1128    +  CDS            HIV-1 gag (fragment): gag protein from human immunodeficiency virus 1; gag
   1303..1536    +  misc_feature   RRE: The Rev response element (RRE) of HIV-1 allows for Rev-dependent mRNA export from the nucleus to the cytoplasm.
   1913..2013    +  CDS            Rev (fragment): human immunodeficiency virus 1 (HIV-1) Rev protein; rev; enhances nuclear export of unspliced and incompletely spliced viral mRNAs
   2058..2175    +  misc_feature   cPPT/CTS: central polypurine tract and central termination sequence of HIV-1
   2218..2442    -  polyA_signal   bGH poly(A) signal: bovine growth hormone polyadenylation signal
   2470..3183    -  CDS            TagRFP: monomeric derivative of red fluorescent protein from Entacmaea quadricolor (Merzlyak et al., 2007) mammalian codon-optimized
   3224..3492    -  LTR            5' LTR (truncated): truncated 5' long terminal repeat (LTR) from human T-cell leukemia virus (HTLV) type 1
   3505..3716    -  promoter       EF-1α core promoter: core promoter for human elongation factor EF-1α
   4656..4877    -  CDS            C9orf85 (fragment): CI085_HUMAN - Experimental evidence at protein level: Swiss-Prot protein existence level 1. From Homo sapiens (Human).
   4877..4900    +  misc_feature   pause site (fragment): RNA polymerase II transcriptional pause signal from the human α2 globin gene
   6094..6813    +  CDS            EGFP: the original enhanced GFP (Yang et al., 1996) mammalian codon-optimized
   6821..7409    +  misc_feature   WPRE: woodchuck hepatitis virus posttranscriptional regulatory element
   7417..7482    +  CDS            nef (fragment): NEF_HV1Z2 - Experimental evidence at protein level: Swiss-Prot protein existence level 1. Extracellular Nef protein targets CD4(+) T-lymphocytes for apoptosis by interacting with CXCR4 surface receptors. From Human immunodeficiency virus type 1 group M subtype D (isolate Z2/CDC-Z34) (HIV-1).
   7484..7717    +  LTR            3' LTR (ΔU3): self-inactivating 3' long terminal repeat (LTR) from HIV-1
   7922..8026    +  promoter       AmpR promoter: bla
   8027..8887    +  CDS            AmpR: β-lactamase; bla; confers resistance to ampicillin, carbenicillin, and related antibiotics
   9058..9646    +  rep_origin     ori: high-copy-number ColE1/pMB1/pBR322/pUC origin of replication
   9829..9883    +  CDS            lacI (fragment): lac repressor; lacI; The lac repressor binds to the lac operator to inhibit transcription in E. coli. This inhibition can be relieved by adding lactose or isopropyl-β-D-thiogalactopyranoside (IPTG).
   9889..9982    +  rep_origin     SV40 ori (fragment): SV40 origin of replication
  10007..10044   +  CDS            lacI (fragment): lac repressor; lacI; The lac repressor binds to the lac operator to inhibit transcription in E. coli. This inhibition can be relieved by adding lactose or isopropyl-β-D-thiogalactopyranoside (IPTG).
  10057..10078   +  protein_bind   CAP binding site: CAP binding activates transcription in the presence of cAMP. E. coli catabolite activator protein
  10093..10123   +  promoter       lac promoter: promoter for the E. coli lac operon
  10131..10147   +  protein_bind   lac operator: The lac repressor binds to the lac operator to inhibit transcription in E. coli. This inhibition can be relieved by adding lactose or isopropyl-β-D-thiogalactopyranoside (IPTG). lac repressor encoded by lacI
  10181..10264   +  polyA_signal   SV40 poly(A) signal (fragment): SV40 polyadenylation signal
  10431..329     +  CDS            nef (fragment) (across the origin): NEF_HV1BR - Experimental evidence at protein level: Swiss-Prot protein existence level 1. Extracellular Nef protein targets CD4(+) T-lymphocytes for apoptosis by interacting with CXCR4 surface receptors (PubMed:14990729). From Human immunodeficiency virus type 1 group M subtype B (isolate BRU/LAI) (HIV-1).
