[The description below was written by a language model from this plasmid's Addgene catalogue record and pLannotate feature annotations shown in this document.]
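Description:
pLenti-hSFTPCpromoter(2kb)-EGFP-EF1a-TagRFP is a dual-reporter lentiviral transfer vector of about 10.4 kb, built on the pHAGE backbone for expression in mammalian cells. It is propagated in E. coli through a high-copy ColE1/pUC-type origin with ampicillin selection (AmpR under its own bla promoter). The HIV-1-derived viral portion comprises a truncated 5' LTR, the Ψ packaging signal with a gag fragment, the Rev response element for Rev-dependent export of the genomic RNA, the cPPT/CTS, and a self-inactivating ΔU3 3' LTR that silences LTR promoter activity after integration. Small lac, SV40 and nef fragments in the annotation appear to be backbone remnants.

Two reporter cassettes sit between the LTRs in opposite orientations. In the forward direction, roughly 2 kb of human sequence upstream of SFTPC (surfactant protein C) drives EGFP, followed by WPRE to enhance transcript expression. The promoter is not annotated as such. It presumably occupies the largely unannotated stretch upstream of EGFP, where the short C9orf85 and pause-site hits are probably spurious matches. On the reverse strand, an EF-1α core promoter coupled to an HTLV-1 LTR-derived segment (a common composite promoter arrangement) drives TagRFP, terminated by a bGH polyadenylation signal.

In this design, constitutive TagRFP marks all transduced cells, while EGFP reports SFTPC promoter activity. SFTPC is a marker of alveolar type II cells, and the associated publication concerns human fetal lung-derived alveolar organoids. The construct would therefore suit identifying or tracking SFTPC-expressing cells in such cultures, although the record itself states only the expression purpose.
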