Addgene plasmid #201681: pLenti-hSFTPCpromoter(2kb)-EGFP-EF1a-TagRFP
Purpose: Lentiviral vector for human SFTPC promoter (2kb)-driven expression of EGFP and EF1a-driven TagRFP expression
Depositing lab: Emma Rawlins. Depositing organization: Gurdon Institute. Publication: A novel human fetal lung-derived alveolar organoid model reveals mechanisms of surfactant protein C maturation relevant to interstitial lung disease. Lim K, Rutherford EN, Sun D, Van den Boomen DJH, Edgar JR, Bang JH, Matesic LE, Lee JH, Lehner PJ, Marciniak SJ, Rawlins EL, Dickens JA. bioRxiv [Preprint]. 2023 Sep 4:2023.08.30.555522. doi: 10.1101/2023.08.30.555522. PubMed 37693487.
Backbone
  Vector backbone: pHAGE
  Backbone size w/o insert (bp): 8196
  Total vector size (bp): 10441
  Vector type: Mammalian Expression, Lentiviral
Growth in bacteria
  Bacterial resistance: Ampicillin, 100 μg/mL
  Growth temperature: 37°C
  Growth strain: NEB Stable
  Copy number: High Copy
Gene/Insert 1
  Gene/Insert name: SFTPC promoter region (2kb upstream)
  Species: H. sapiens (human); Homo sapiens
  Insert size (bp): 2235
  GenBank ID: NC_000008.11
  Entrez Gene: SFTPC (a.k.a. BRICD6, PSP-C, SFTP2, SMDP2, SP-C)
  Cloning method: Gibson Cloning
  Sequencing primers: 5′ tagcggccacagagcttgtgacagc; 3′ ctgcaggtgctatgctctcctctcc
Gene/Insert 2
  Gene/Insert name: TagRFP
  Insert size (bp): 714
Terms and licenses: Academic/Nonprofit Terms; Industry Terms: Not Available to Industry
Depositor comments: Please visit https://doi.org/10.1101/2023.08.30.555522 for bioRxiv preprint.
How to cite: pLenti-hSFTPCpromoter(2kb)-EGFP-EF1a-TagRFP was a gift from Emma Rawlins (Addgene plasmid # 201681 ; http://n2t.net/addgene:201681 ; RRID:Addgene_201681)
